>Addgene plasmid #23694 | pDONR223-MAP2K1IP1 | depositor partial sequence | sequence record 11177 | Author sequence
ATGGCGGATGACCTAAAGCGATTCTTGTATAAAAAGTTACCAAGTGTTGAAGGGCTCCATGCCATTGTTG
TGTCAGATAGAGATGGAGTACCTGTTATTAAAGTGGCAAATGACAATGCTCCAGAGCATGCTTTACGACC
TGGTTTCTTATCCACTTTTGCCCTTGCAACAGACCAAGGAAGCAAACTTGGACTTTCCAAAAATAAAAGT
ATCATCTGTTACTATAACACCTACCAGGTGGTTCAATTTAATCGTTTACCTTTGGTGGTGAGTTTCATAG
CCAGCAGCAGTGCCAATACAGGACTAATTGTCAGCCTAGAAAAGGAACTTGCTCCATTGTTTGAAGAACT
GAGACAAGTTGTGGAAGTTTCTTAA
