>Addgene plasmid #23694 | pDONR223-MAP2K1IP1 | addgene partial sequence | sequence record 29514 | 23694 with M13pUC-fwd
TCGGGCCCAATAATGATTTTATTTTGACTGATAGTGACCTGTTCGTTGCAACAAATTGATGAGCAATGCT
TTTTTATAATGCCAACTTTGTACAAAAAAGTTGGCATGGCGGATGACCTAAAGCGATTCTTGTATAAAAA
GTTACCAAGTGTTGAAGGGCTCCATGCCATTGTTGTGTCAGATAGAGATGGAGTACCTGTTATTAAAGTG
GCAAATGACAATGCTCCAGAGCATGCTTTACGACCTGGTTTCTTATCCACTTTTGCCCTTGCAACAGACC
AAGGAAGCAAACTTGGACTTTCCAAAAATAAAAGTATCATCTGTTACTATAACACCTACCAGGTGGTTCA
ATTTAATCGTTTACCTTTGGTGGTGAGTTTCATAGCCAGCAGCAGTGCCAATACAGGACTAATTGTCAGC
CTAGAAAAGGAACTTGCTCCATTGTTTGAAGAACTGAGACAAGTTGTGGAAGTTTCTTACCCAACTTTCT
TGTACAAAGTTGGCATTATAAGAAAGCATTGCTTATCAATTTGTTGCAACGAACAGGTCACTATCAGTCA
AAATAAAATCATTATTTGCCATCCAGCTGATATCCCCTATAGTGAGTCGTATTACATGGTCATAGCTGTT
TCCTGGCAGCTCTGGCCCGTGTCTCAAAATCTCTGATG
