[The description below was written by a language model from this plasmid's Addgene catalogue record.]
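Description:
pDONR223-MAP2K1IP1 is a Gateway entry clone built in the Invitrogen pDONR223 donor backbone (about 5 kb without insert), carrying the human MAP2K1IP1 open reading frame, a gene now officially designated LAMTOR3 and also known as MP1 or MAPKSP1. The insert is about 375 bp and encodes mitogen-activated protein kinase kinase 1 interacting protein 1. The plasmid is maintained at high copy in standard E. coli cloning strains under spectinomycin selection. No feature table is provided, so the origin of replication and the exact recombination sites are not listed. As a product of Gateway cloning into a donor vector, the ORF would be expected to sit between att sites that allow recombinational transfer into destination vectors. M13 forward and reverse priming sites flank the insert for sequence verification.

The ORF has been cloned without a stop codon. This "open" configuration lets it be recombined into a destination vector that supplies a C-terminal epitope tag of choice together with the terminating stop codon. The entry clone is a shuttle intermediate, and the record names no promoter driving the insert, so it is not meant for direct transfection or expression in mammalian cells. The depositors point to a companion set of lentiviral Gateway destination vectors (pLX301 to pLX304), available separately, for expressing such ORFs in mammalian cells. The clone is distributed as part of an ORF kit and is associated with a study that examined resistance to RAF inhibition through reactivation of the MAP kinase pathway, which fits its use in gain-of-function expression experiments.
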