Addgene plasmid #23694: pDONR223-MAP2K1IP1
Depositing lab: William Hahn & David Root. Depositing organization: Dana-Farber Cancer Institute. Publication: COT drives resistance to RAF inhibition through MAP kinase pathway reactivation. Johannessen CM, Boehm JS, Kim SY, Thomas SR, Wardwell L, Johnson LA, Emery CM, Stransky N, Cogdill AP, Barretina J, Caponigro G, Hieronymus H, Murray RR, Salehi-Ashtiani K, Hill DE, Vidal M, Zhao JJ, Yang X, Alkan O, Kim S, Harris JL, Wilson CJ, Myer VE, Finan PM, Root DE, Roberts TM, Golub T, Flaherty KT, Dummer R, Weber BL, Sellers WR, Schlegel R, Wargo JA, Hahn WC, Garraway LA. Nature. 2010 Dec 16;468(7326):968-72. doi: 10.1038/nature09627 PubMed 21107320.
Backbone
  Vector backbone: pDONR223
  Backbone manufacturer: Invitrogen
  Backbone size w/o insert (bp): 5005
  Vector type: Gateway Donor vector
Growth in bacteria
  Bacterial resistance: Spectinomycin, 50 μg/mL
  Growth temperature: 37°C
  Growth strain: DH5alpha
  Copy number: High Copy
Gene/Insert
  Gene/Insert name: MAP2K1IP1 (alt name: mitogen-activated protein kinase kinase 1 interacting protein 1)
  Species: H. sapiens (human)
  Insert size (bp): 375
  Entrez Gene: LAMTOR3 (a.k.a. MAP2K1IP1, MAPBP, MAPKSP1, MP1, PRO0633, Ragulator3)
  Cloning method: Gateway Cloning
  Sequencing primers: 5′ M13pUC-fwd; 3′ M13rev
Terms and licenses: Academic/Nonprofit Terms; Industry Terms: Not Available to Industry
Depositor comments: The ORF has no Stop codon. This design enables easy recombination into a destination vector to add an epitope tag of choice and Stop codon to the ORF. Do NOT use this plasmid directly for transfections. A set of 4 custom lentiviral vectors is available ( pLX301 (http://www.addgene.org/25895/) , pLX302 (http://www.addgene.org/25896/) , pLX303 (http://www.addgene.org/25897/) , pLX304 (http://www.addgene.org/25890/) ) to be used to express these ORFs in mammalian cells. These plasmids are not included in the kit and must be ordered separately.
How to cite: pDONR223-MAP2K1IP1 was a gift from William Hahn & David Root (Addgene plasmid # 23694 ; http://n2t.net/addgene:23694 ; RRID:Addgene_23694)
